>Addgene plasmid #198536 | SpCas9-NG-SsAPOBEC3B | addgene full sequence | sequence record 388885 | Addgene NGS Result
CCCGGGACTTCGTGGAGGACGACTTCGCCGGTGTGGTCCGGGACGACGTGACCCTGTTCATCAGCGCGGT
CCAGGACCAGGTGGTGCCGGACAACACCCTGGCCTGGGTGTGGGTGCGCGGCCTGGACGAGCTGTACGCC
GAGTGGTCGGAGGTCGTGTCCACGAACTTCCGGGACGCCTCCGGGCCGGCCATGACCGAGATCGGCGAGC
AGCCGTGGGGGCGGGAGTTCGCCCTGCGCGACCCGGCCGGCAACTGCGTGCACTTCGTGGCCGAGGAGCA
GGACTGACACGTGCTACGAGATTTCGATTCCACCGCCGCCTTCTATGAAAGGTTGGGCTTCGGAATCGTT
TTCCGGGACGCCGGCTGGATGATCCTCCAGCGCGGGGATCTCATGCTGGAGTTCTTCGCCCACCCCAACT
TGTTTATTGCAGCTTATAATGGTTACAAATAAAGCAATAGCATCACAAATTTCACAAATAAAGCATTTTT
TTCACTGCATTCTAGTTGTGGTTTGTCCAAACTCATCAATGTATCTTATCATGTCTGTATACCGTCGACC
TCTAGCTAGAGCTTGGCGTAATCATGGTCATAGCTGTTTCCTGTGTGAAATTGTTATCCGCTCACAATTC
CACACAACATACGAGCCGGAAGCATAAAGTGTAAAGCCTGGGGTGCCTAATGAGTGAGCTAACTCACATT
AATTGCGTTGCGCTCACTGCCCGCTTTCCAGTCGGGAAACCTGTCGTGCCAGCTGCATTAATGAATCGGC
CAACGCGCGGGGAGAGGCGGTTTGCGTATTGGGCGCTCTTCCGCTTCCTCGCTCACTGACTCGCTGCGCT
CGGTCGTTCGGCTGCGGCGAGCGGTATCAGCTCACTCAAAGGCGGTAATACGGTTATCCACAGAATCAGG
GGATAACGCAGGAAAGAACATGTGAGCAAAAGGCCAGCAAAAGGCCAGGAACCGTAAAAAGGCCGCGTTG
CTGGCGTTTTTCCATAGGCTCCGCCCCCCTGACGAGCATCACAAAAATCGACGCTCAAGTCAGAGGTGGC
GAAACCCGACAGGACTATAAAGATACCAGGCGTTTCCCCCTGGAAGCTCCCTCGTGCGCTCTCCTGTTCC
GACCCTGCCGCTTACCGGATACCTGTCCGCCTTTCTCCCTTCGGGAAGCGTGGCGCTTTCTCATAGCTCA
CGCTGTAGGTATCTCAGTTCGGTGTAGGTCGTTCGCTCCAAGCTGGGCTGTGTGCACGAACCCCCCGTTC
AGCCCGACCGCTGCGCCTTATCCGGTAACTATCGTCTTGAGTCCAACCCGGTAAGACACGACTTATCGCC
ACTGGCAGCAGCCACTGGTAACAGGATTAGCAGAGCGAGGTATGTAGGCGGTGCTACAGAGTTCTTGAAG
TGGTGGCCTAACTACGGCTACACTAGAAGAACAGTATTTGGTATCTGCGCTCTGCTGAAGCCAGTTACCT
TCGGAAAAAGAGTTGGTAGCTCTTGATCCGGCAAACAAACCACCGCTGGTAGCGGTGGTTTTTTTGTTTG
CAAGCAGCAGATTACGCGCAGAAAAAAAGGATCTCAAGAAGATCCTTTGATCTTTTCTACGGGGTCTGAC
GCTCAGTGGAACGAAAACTCACGTTAAGGGATTTTGGTCATGAGATTATCAAAAAGGATCTTCACCTAGA
TCCTTTTAAATTAAAAATGAAGTTTTAAATCAATCTAAAGTATATATGAGTAAACTTGGTCTGACAGTTA
CCAATGCTTAATCAGTGAGGCACCTATCTCAGCGATCTGTCTATTTCGTTCATCCATAGTTGCCTGACTC
CCCGTCGTGTAGATAACTACGATACGGGAGGGCTTACCATCTGGCCCCAGTGCTGCAATGATACCGCGAG
ACCCACGCTCACCGGCTCCAGATTTATCAGCAATAAACCAGCCAGCCGGAAGGGCCGAGCGCAGAAGTGG
TCCTGCAACTTTATCCGCCTCCATCCAGTCTATTAATTGTTGCCGGGAAGCTAGAGTAAGTAGTTCGCCA
GTTAATAGTTTGCGCAACGTTGTTGCCATTGCTACAGGCATCGTGGTGTCACGCTCGTCGTTTGGTATGG
CTTCATTCAGCTCCGGTTCCCAACGATCAAGGCGAGTTACATGATCCCCCATGTTGTGCAAAAAAGCGGT
TAGCTCCTTCGGTCCTCCGATCGTTGTCAGAAGTAAGTTGGCCGCAGTGTTATCACTCATGGTTATGGCA
GCACTGCATAATTCTCTTACTGTCATGCCATCCGTAAGATGCTTTTCTGTGACTGGTGAGTACTCAACCA
AGTCATTCTGAGAATAGTGTATGCGGCGACCGAGTTGCTCTTGCCCGGCGTCAATACGGGATAATACCGC
GCCACATAGCAGAACTTTAAAAGTGCTCATCATTGGAAAACGTTCTTCGGGGCGAAAACTCTCAAGGATC
TTACCGCTGTTGAGATCCAGTTCGATGTAACCCACTCGTGCACCCAACTGATCTTCAGCATCTTTTACTT
TCACCAGCGTTTCTGGGTGAGCAAAAACAGGAAGGCAAAATGCCGCAAAAAAGGGAATAAGGGCGACACG
GAAATGTTGAATACTCATACTCTTCCTTTTTCAATATTATTGAAGCATTTATCAGGGTTATTGTCTCATG
AGCGGATACATATTTGAATGTATTTAGAAAAATAAACAAATAGGGGTTCCGCGCACATTTCCCCGAAAAG
TGCCACCTGACGTCGACGGATCGGGAGATCTCCCGATCCCCTATGGTGCACTCTCAGTACAATCTGCTCT
GATGCCGCATAGTTAAGCCAGTATCTGCTCCCTGCTTGTGTGTTGGAGGTCGCTGAGTAGTGCGCGAGCA
AAATTTAAGCTACAACAAGGCAAGGCTTGACCGACAATTGCATGAAGAATCTGCTTAGGGTTAGGCGTTT
TGCGCTGCTTCGCGATGTACGGGCCAGATATACGCGTTGACATTGATTATTGACTAGTTATTAATAGTAA
TCAATTACGGGGTCATTAGTTCATAGCCCATATATGGAGTTCCGCGTTACATAACTTACGGTAAATGGCC
CGCCTGGCTGACCGCCCAACGACCCCCGCCCATTGACGTCAATAATGACGTATGTTCCCATAGTAACGCC
AATAGGGACTTTCCATTGACGTCAATGGGTGGAGTATTTACGGTAAACTGCCCACTTGGCAGTACATCAA
GTGTATCATATGCCAAGTACGCCCCCTATTGACGTCAATGACGGTAAATGGCCCGCCTGGCATTATGCCC
AGTACATGACCTTATGGGACTTTCCTACTTGGCAGTACATCTACGTATTAGTCATCGCTATTACCATGGT
GATGCGGTTTTGGCAGTACATCAATGGGCGTGGATAGCGGTTTGACTCACGGGGATTTCCAAGTCTCCAC
CCCATTGACGTCAATGGGAGTTTGTTTTGGCACCAAAATCAACGGGACTTTCCAAAATGTCGTAACAACT
CCGCCCCATTGACGCAAATGGGCGGTAGGCGTGTACGGTGGGAGGTCTATATAAGCAGCGCGTTTTGCCT
GTACTGGGTCTCTCTGGTTAGACCAGATCTGAGCCTGGGAGCTCTCTGGCTAACTAGGGAACCCACTGCT
TAAGCCTCAATAAAGCTTGCCTTGAGTGCTTCAAGTAGTGTGTGCCCGTCTGTTGTGTGACTCTGGTAAC
TAGAGATCCCTCAGACCCTTTTAGTCAGTGTGGAAAATCTCTAGCAGTGGCGCCCGAACAGGGACTTGAA
AGCGAAAGGGAAACCAGAGGAGCTCTCTCGACGCAGGACTCGGCTTGCTGAAGCGCGCACGGCAAGAGGC
GAGGGGCGGCGACTGGTGAGTACGCCAAAAATTTTGACTAGCGGAGGCTAGAAGGAGAGAGATGGGTGCG
AGAGCGTCAGTATTAAGCGGGGGAGAATTAGATCGCGATGGGAAAAAATTCGGTTAAGGCCAGGGGGAAA
GAAAAAATATAAATTAAAACATATAGTATGGGCAAGCAGGGAGCTAGAACGATTCGCAGTTAATCCTGGC
CTGTTAGAAACATCAGAAGGCTGTAGACAAATACTGGGACAGCTACAACCATCCCTTCAGACAGGATCAG
AAGAACTTAGATCATTATATAATACAGTAGCAACCCTCTATTGTGTGCATCAAAGGATAGAGATAAAAGA
CACCAAGGAAGCTTTAGACAAGATAGAGGAAGAGCAAAACAAAAGTAAGACCACCGCACAGCAAGCGGCC
GCTGATCTTCAGACCTGGAGGAGGAGATATGAGGGACAATTGGAGAAGTGAATTATATAAATATAAAGTA
GTAAAAATTGAACCATTAGGAGTAGCACCCACCAAGGCAAAGAGAAGAGTGGTGCAGAGAGAAAAAAGAG
CAGTGGGAATAGGAGCTTTGTTCCTTGGGTTCTTGGGAGCAGCAGGAAGCACTATGGGCGCAGCGTCAAT
GACGCTGACGGTACAGGCCAGACAATTATTGTCTGGTATAGTGCAGCAGCAGAACAATTTGCTGAGGGCT
ATTGAGGCGCAACAGCATCTGTTGCAACTCACAGTCTGGGGCATCAAGCAGCTCCAGGCAAGAATCCTGG
CTGTGGAAAGATACCTAAAGGATCAACAGCTCCTGGGGATTTGGGGTTGCTCTGGAAAACTCATTTGCAC
CACTGCTGTGCCTTGGAATGCTAGTTGGAGTAATAAATCTCTGGAACAGATTTGGAATCACACGACCTGG
ATGGAGTGGGACAGAGAAATTAACAATTACACAAGCTTAATACACTCCTTAATTGAAGAATCGCAAAACC
AGCAAGAAAAGAATGAACAAGAATTATTGGAATTAGATAAATGGGCAAGTTTGTGGAATTGGTTTAACAT
AACAAATTGGCTGTGGTATATAAAATTATTCATAATGATAGTAGGAGGCTTGGTAGGTTTAAGAATAGTT
TTTGCTGTACTTTCTATAGTGAATAGAGTTAGGCAGGGATATTCACCATTATCGTTTCAGACCCACCTCC
CAACCCCGAGGGGACCCGACAGGCCCGAAGGAATAGAAGAAGAAGGTGGAGAGAGAGACAGAGACAGATC
CATTCGATTAGTGAACGGATCGGCACTGCGTGCGCCAATTCTGCAGACAAATGGCAGTATTCATCCACAA
TTTTAAAAGAAAAGGGGGGATTGGGGGGTACAGTGCAGGGGAAAGAATAGTAGACATAATAGCAACAGAC
ATACAAACTAAAGAATTACAAAAACAAATTACAAAAATTCAAAATTTTCGGGTTTATTACAGGGACAGCA
GAGATCCAGTTTGGTTAATTAGCTAGCTAGGTCTTGAAAGGAGTGGGAATTGGCTCCGGTGCCCGTCAGT
GGGCAGAGCGCACATCGCCCACAGTCCCCGAGAAGTTGGGGGGAGGGGTCGGCAATTGATCCGGTGCCTA
GAGAAGGTGGCGCGGGGTAAACTGGGAAAGTGATGTCGTGTACTGGCTCCGCCTTTTTCCCGAGGGTGGG
GGAGAACCGTATATAAGTGCAGTAGTCGCCGTGAACGTTCTTTTTCGCAACGGGTTTGCCGCCAGAACAC
AGGACCGGTTGCCACCATGGACCCACAGAGGCTGCGCCAGTGGCCCGGCCCTGGCCCAGCAAGCAGGGGC
GGCTACGGCCAGCGGCCAAGAATCAGGAACCCCGAGGAGTGGTTTCACGAGCTGTCTCCCCGGACCTTCA
GCTTTCACTTCCGCAACCTGAGGTTCGCATCCGGCCGCAATCGGTCTTATATCTGCTGTCAGGTGGAGGG
CAAGAACTGCTTCTTTCAGGGCATCTTTCAGAATCAGGTGCCACCTGACCCACCATGCCACGCAGAGCTG
TGCTTCCTGTCTTGGTTCCAGAGCTGGGGCCTGTCCCCCGATGAGCACTACTATGTGACATGGTTTATCT
CTTGGAGCCCTTGCTGTGAGTGTGCCGCCAAGGTGGCCCAGTTCCTGGAGGAGAACCGCAACGTGAGCCT
GTCTCTGAGCGCCGCAAGGCTGTACTATTTCTGGAAGTCCGAGTCTAGAGAGGGACTGCGGAGACTGAGC
GACCTGGGAGCACAAGTGGGAATCATGTCCTTTCAGGATTTCCAGCACTGCTGGAACAATTTTGTGCACA
ACCTGGGCATGCCCTTCCAGCCTTGGAAGAAGCTGCACAAGAATTACCAGAGGCTGGTGACCGAGCTGAA
GCAGATCCTGCGCGAGGAGCCTGCCACATATGGCTCTCCACAGGCCCAGGGCAAGGTGAGAATCGGAAGC
ACCGCAGCAGGACTGAGGCACAGCCACTCCCACACACGCTCCGAGGCACACCTGAGGCCTAACCACAGCT
CCAGACAGCACAGGATCCTGAATCCTCCACGGGAGGCCAGAGCCAGGACCTGCGTGCTGGTGGATGCCTC
TTGGATCTGTTACAGAAGCGGAGGATCTAGCGGCGGCTCTAGCGGATCTGAGACACCTGGCACAAGCGAG
TCTGCCACACCTGAGAGTAGCGGCGGATCTTCTGGTGGCTCTGACAAGAAGTACAGCATCGGCCTGGCCA
TCGGCACCAACTCTGTGGGCTGGGCCGTGATCACCGACGAGTACAAGGTGCCCAGCAAGAAATTCAAGGT
GCTGGGCAACACCGACCGGCACAGCATCAAGAAGAACCTGATCGGAGCCCTGCTGTTCGACAGCGGCGAA
ACAGCCGAGGCCACCCGGCTGAAGAGAACCGCCAGAAGAAGATACACCAGACGGAAGAACCGGATCTGCT
ATCTGCAAGAGATCTTCAGCAACGAGATGGCCAAGGTGGACGACAGCTTCTTCCACAGACTGGAAGAGTC
CTTCCTGGTGGAAGAGGATAAGAAGCACGAGCGGCACCCCATCTTCGGCAACATCGTGGACGAGGTGGCC
TACCACGAGAAGTACCCCACCATCTACCACCTGAGAAAGAAACTGGTGGACAGCACCGACAAGGCCGACC
TGCGGCTGATCTATCTGGCCCTGGCCCACATGATCAAGTTCCGGGGCCACTTCCTGATCGAGGGCGACCT
GAACCCCGACAACAGCGACGTGGACAAGCTGTTCATCCAGCTGGTGCAGACCTACAACCAGCTGTTCGAG
GAAAACCCCATCAACGCCAGCGGCGTGGACGCCAAGGCCATCCTGTCTGCCAGACTGAGCAAGAGCAGAC
GGCTGGAAAATCTGATCGCCCAGCTGCCCGGCGAGAAGAAGAATGGCCTGTTCGGAAACCTGATTGCCCT
GAGCCTGGGCCTGACCCCCAACTTCAAGAGCAACTTCGACCTGGCCGAGGATGCCAAACTGCAGCTGAGC
AAGGACACCTACGACGACGACCTGGACAACCTGCTGGCCCAGATCGGCGACCAGTACGCCGACCTGTTTC
TGGCCGCCAAGAACCTGTCCGACGCCATCCTGCTGAGCGACATCCTGAGAGTGAACACCGAGATCACCAA
GGCCCCCCTGAGCGCCTCTATGATCAAGAGATACGACGAGCACCACCAGGACCTGACCCTGCTGAAAGCT
CTCGTGCGGCAGCAGCTGCCTGAGAAGTACAAAGAGATTTTCTTCGACCAGAGCAAGAACGGCTACGCCG
GCTACATTGACGGCGGAGCCAGCCAGGAAGAGTTCTACAAGTTCATCAAGCCCATCCTGGAAAAGATGGA
CGGCACCGAGGAACTGCTCGTGAAGCTGAACAGAGAGGACCTGCTGCGGAAGCAGCGGACCTTCGACAAC
GGCAGCATCCCCCACCAGATCCACCTGGGAGAGCTGCACGCCATTCTGCGGCGGCAGGAAGATTTTTACC
CATTCCTGAAGGACAACCGGGAAAAGATCGAGAAGATCCTGACCTTCCGCATCCCCTACTACGTGGGCCC
TCTGGCCAGGGGAAACAGCAGATTCGCCTGGATGACCAGAAAGAGCGAGGAAACCATCACCCCCTGGAAC
TTCGAGGAAGTGGTGGACAAGGGCGCTTCCGCCCAGAGCTTCATCGAGCGGATGACCAACTTCGATAAGA
ACCTGCCCAACGAGAAGGTGCTGCCCAAGCACAGCCTGCTGTACGAGTACTTCACCGTGTATAACGAGCT
GACCAAAGTGAAATACGTGACCGAGGGAATGAGAAAGCCCGCCTTCCTGAGCGGCGAGCAGAAAAAGGCC
ATCGTGGACCTGCTGTTCAAGACCAACCGGAAAGTGACCGTGAAGCAGCTGAAAGAGGACTACTTCAAGA
AAATCGAGTGCTTCGACTCCGTGGAAATCTCCGGCGTGGAAGATCGGTTCAACGCCTCCCTGGGCACATA
CCACGATCTGCTGAAAATTATCAAGGACAAGGACTTCCTGGACAATGAGGAAAACGAGGACATTCTGGAA
GATATCGTGCTGACCCTGACACTGTTTGAGGACAGAGAGATGATCGAGGAACGGCTGAAAACCTATGCCC
ACCTGTTCGACGACAAAGTGATGAAGCAGCTGAAGCGGCGGAGATACACCGGCTGGGGCAGGCTGAGCCG
GAAGCTGATCAACGGCATCCGGGACAAGCAGTCCGGCAAGACAATCCTGGATTTCCTGAAGTCCGACGGC
TTCGCCAACAGAAACTTCATGCAGCTGATCCACGACGACAGCCTGACCTTTAAAGAGGACATCCAGAAAG
CCCAGGTGTCCGGCCAGGGCGATAGCCTGCACGAGCACATTGCCAATCTGGCCGGCAGCCCCGCCATTAA
GAAGGGCATCCTGCAGACAGTGAAGGTGGTGGACGAGCTCGTGAAAGTGATGGGCCGGCACAAGCCCGAG
AACATCGTGATCGAAATGGCCAGAGAGAACCAGACCACCCAGAAGGGACAGAAGAACAGCCGCGAGAGAA
TGAAGCGGATCGAAGAGGGCATCAAAGAGCTGGGCAGCCAGATCCTGAAAGAACACCCCGTGGAAAACAC
CCAGCTGCAGAACGAGAAGCTGTACCTGTACTACCTGCAGAATGGGCGGGATATGTACGTGGACCAGGAA
CTGGACATCAACCGGCTGTCCGACTACGATGTGGACCATATCGTGCCTCAGAGCTTTCTGAAGGACGACT
CCATCGACAACAAGGTGCTGACCAGAAGCGACAAGAACCGGGGCAAGAGCGACAACGTGCCCTCCGAAGA
GGTCGTGAAGAAGATGAAGAACTACTGGCGGCAGCTGCTGAACGCCAAGCTGATTACCCAGAGAAAGTTC
GACAATCTGACCAAGGCCGAGAGAGGCGGCCTGAGCGAACTGGATAAGGCCGGCTTCATCAAGAGACAGC
TGGTGGAAACCCGGCAGATCACAAAGCACGTGGCACAGATCCTGGACTCCCGGATGAACACTAAGTACGA
CGAGAATGACAAGCTGATCCGGGAAGTGAAAGTGATCACCCTGAAGTCCAAGCTGGTGTCCGATTTCCGG
AAGGATTTCCAGTTTTACAAAGTGCGCGAGATCAACAACTACCACCACGCCCACGACGCCTACCTGAACG
CCGTCGTGGGAACCGCCCTGATCAAAAAGTACCCTAAGCTGGAAAGCGAGTTCGTGTACGGCGACTACAA
GGTGTACGACGTGCGGAAGATGATCGCCAAGAGCGAGCAGGAAATCGGCAAGGCTACCGCCAAGTACTTC
TTCTACAGCAACATCATGAACTTTTTCAAGACCGAGATTACCCTGGCCAACGGCGAGATCCGGAAGCGGC
CTCTGATCGAGACAAACGGCGAAACCGGGGAGATCGTGTGGGATAAGGGCCGGGATTTTGCCACCGTGCG
GAAAGTGCTGAGCATGCCCCAAGTGAATATCGTGAAAAAGACCGAGGTGCAGACAGGCGGCTTCAGCAAA
GAGTCTATCCGGCCCAAGAGGAACAGCGATAAGCTGATCGCCAGAAAGAAGGACTGGGACCCTAAGAAGT
ACGGCGGCTTCGTGAGCCCCACCGTGGCCTATTCTGTGCTGGTGGTGGCCAAAGTGGAAAAGGGCAAGTC
CAAGAAACTGAAGAGTGTGAAAGAGCTACTGGGGATCACCATCATGGAAAGAAGCAGCTTCGAGAAGAAT
CCCATCGACTTTCTGGAAGCCAAGGGCTACAAAGAAGTGAAAAAGGACCTGATCATCAAGCTGCCTAAGT
ACTCCCTGTTCGAGCTGGAAAACGGCCGGAAGAGAATGCTGGCCTCTGCCCGGTTCCTGCAGAAGGGAAA
CGAACTGGCCCTGCCCTCCAAATATGTGAACTTCCTGTACCTGGCCAGCCACTATGAGAAGCTGAAGGGC
TCCCCCGAGGATAATGAGCAGAAACAGCTGTTTGTGGAACAGCACAAGCACTACCTGGACGAGATCATCG
AGCAGATCAGCGAGTTCTCCAAGAGAGTGATCCTGGCCGACGCTAATCTGGACAAAGTGCTGTCCGCCTA
CAACAAGCACCGGGATAAGCCCATCAGAGAGCAGGCCGAGAATATCATCCACCTGTTTACCCTGACCAAT
CTGGGAGCCCCTCGGGCCTTCAAGTACTTTGACACCACCATCGACCGGAAGGTGTACCGGAGCACCAAAG
AGGTGCTGGACGCCACCCTGATCCACCAGAGCATCACCGGCCTGTACGAGACACGGATCGACCTGTCTCA
GCTGGGAGGCGACTCTGGTGGAAGCGGAGGATCTGGCGGCAGCACCAATCTGAGCGACATCATCGAGAAA
GAGACAGGCAAGCAGCTGGTCATCCAAGAGTCCATCCTGATGCTGCCTGAAGAGGTGGAAGAAGTGATCG
GCAACAAGCCCGAGTCCGACATCCTGGTGCACACCGCCTACGATGAGAGCACCGACGAGAACGTGATGCT
GCTGACCTCTGACGCCCCTGAGTACAAGCCTTGGGCTCTCGTGATCCAGGACAGCAACGGCGAGAACAAG
ATCAAGATGCTGAGCGGCGGCTCTGGTGGCTCTGGCGGATCTACAAACCTGTCCGATATTATTGAGAAAG
AAACCGGGAAACAGCTCGTGATTCAAGAGTCTATTCTCATGCTCCCGGAAGAAGTCGAGGAAGTCATTGG
AAACAAGCCTGAGAGCGATATTCTGGTCCATACAGCCTACGACGAGTCTACCGATGAGAATGTCATGCTC
CTCACCAGCGACGCTCCCGAGTATAAGCCATGGGCACTTGTCATTCAGGACTCCAATGGGGAAAACAAAA
TCAAAATGCTCCCAAAGAAAAAACGCAAGGTGGAGGGAGCTGATAAGCGCACCGCCGATGGTTCCGAGTT
CGAAAGCCCCAAGAAGAAGAGGAAAGTCGATTACAAAGACGATGACGATAAGGGATCCGGCGCAACAAAC
TTCTCTCTGCTGAAACAAGCCGGAGATGTCGAAGAGAATCCTGGACCGATGGCCAAGCCTTTGTCTCAAG
AAGAATCCACCCTCATTGAAAGAGCAACGGCTACAATCAACAGCATCCCCATCTCTGAAGACTACAGCGT
CGCCAGCGCAGCTCTCTCTAGCGACGGCCGCATCTTCACTGGTGTCAATGTATATCATTTTACTGGGGGA
CCTTGTGCAGAACTCGTGGTGCTGGGCACTGCTGCTGCTGCGGCAGCTGGCAACCTGACTTGTATCGTCG
CGATCGGAAATGAGAACAGGGGCATCTTGAGCCCCTGCGGACGGTGCCGACAGGTGCTTCTCGATCTGCA
TCCTGGGATCAAAGCCATAGTGAAGGACAGTGATGGACAGCCGACGGCAGTTGGGATTCGTGAATTGCTG
CCCTCTGGTTATGTGTGGGAGGGCTAAGAATTCGATATCAAGCTTATCGGTAATCAACCTCTGGATTACA
AAATTTGTGAAAGATTGACTGGTATTCTTAACTATGTTGCTCCTTTTACGCTATGTGGATACGCTGCTTT
AATGCCTTTGTATCATGCTATTGCTTCCCGTATGGCTTTCATTTTCTCCTCCTTGTATAAATCCTGGTTG
CTGTCTCTTTATGAGGAGTTGTGGCCCGTTGTCAGGCAACGTGGCGTGGTGTGCACTGTGTTTGCTGACG
CAACCCGCACTGGTTGGGGCATTGCCACCACCTGTCAGCTCCTTTCCGGGACTTTCGCTTTCCCCCTCCC
TATTGCCACGGCGGAACTCATCGCCGCCTGCCTTGCCCGCTGCTGGACAGGGGCTCGGCTGTTGGGCACT
GACAATTCCGTGGTGTTGTCGGGGAAATCATCGTCCTTTCCTTGGCTGCTCGCCTGTGTTGCCACCTGGA
TTCTGCGCGGGACGTCCTTCTGCTACGTCCCTTCGGCCCTCAATCCAGCGGACCTTCCTTCCCGCGGCCT
GCTGCCGGCTCTGCGGCCTCTTCCGCGTCTTCGCCTTCGCCCTCAGACGAGTCGGATCTCCCTTTGGGCC
GCCTCCCCGCATCGATACCGTCGACCTCGAGACCTAGAAAAACATGGAGCAATCACAAGTAGCAATACAG
CAGCTACCAATGCTGATTGTGCCTGGCTAGAAGCACAAGAGGAGGAGGAGGTGGGTTTTCCAGTCACACC
TCAGGTACCTTTAAGACCAATGACTTACAAGGCAGCTGTAGATCTTAGCCACTTTTTAAAAGAAAAGGGG
GGACTGGAAGGGCTAATTCACTCCCAACGAAGACAAGATATCCTTGATCTGTGGATCTACCACACACAAG
GCTACTTCCCTGATTGGCAGAACTACACACCAGGGCCAGGGATCAGATATCCACTGACCTTTGGATGGTG
CTACAAGCTAGTACCAGTTGAGCAAGAGAAGGTAGAAGAAGCCAATGAAGGAGAGAACACCCGCTTGTTA
CACCCTGTGAGCCTGCATGGGATGGATGACCCGGAGAGAGAAGTATTAGAGTGGAGGTTTGACAGCCGCC
TAGCATTTCATCACATGGCCCGAGAGCTGCATCCGGACTGTACTGGGTCTCTCTGGTTAGACCAGATCTG
AGCCTGGGAGCTCTCTGGCTAACTAGGGAACCCACTGCTTAAGCCTCAATAAAGCTTGCCTTGAGTGCTT
CAAGTAGTGTGTGCCCGTCTGTTGTGTGACTCTGGTAACTAGAGATCCCTCAGACCCTTTTAGTCAGTGT
GGAAAATCTCTAGCAGGGCCCGTTTAAACCCGCTGATCAGCCTCGACTGTGCCTTCTAGTTGCCAGCCAT
CTGTTGTTTGCCCCTCCCCCGTGCCTTCCTTGACCCTGGAAGGTGCCACTCCCACTGTCCTTTCCTAATA
AAATGAGGAAATTGCATCGCATTGTCTGAGTAGGTGTCATTCTATTCTGGGGGGTGGGGTGGGGCAGGAC
AGCAAGGGGGAGGATTGGGAAGACAATAGCAGGCATGCTGGGGATGCGGTGGGCTCTATGGCTTCTGAGG
CGGAAAGAACCAGCTGGGGCTCTAGGGGGTATCCCC
[124 nt withheld, positions 13407-13530]
C
[91 nt withheld, positions 13532-13622]
A
[49 nt withheld, positions 13624-13672]
CCTTTGACGTTGGAGTCCACGTTCTTT
[37 nt withheld, positions 13700-13736]
ACCCTATCTCGGTCTATTCTTTTGATTTATAAGGGATTTTGCCGATTTCGGCCTATTGGTTAAAAAATGA
GCTGATTTAACAAAAATTTAACGCGAATTAATTCTGTGGAATGTGTGTCAGTTAGGGTGTGGAAAGTCCC
CAGGCTCCCCAGCAGGCAGAAGTATGCAAAGCATGCATCTCAATTAGTCAGCAACCAGGTGTGGAAAGTC
CCCAGGCTCCCCAGCAGGCAGAAGTATGCAAAGCATGCATCTCAATTAGTCAGCAACCATAGTCCCGCCC
CTAACTCCGCCCAGTTCCGCCCATTCTCCGCCCCATGGCTGACTAATTTTTTTTATTTATGCAGAGGCCG
AGGCCGCCTCTGCCTCTGAGCTATTCCAGAAGTAGTGAGGAGGCTTTTTTGGAGGCCTAGGCTTTTGCAA
AAAGCTCCCGGGAGCTTGTATATCCATTTTCGGATCTGATCAGCACGTGTTGACAATTAATCATCGGCAT
AGTATATCGGCATAGTATAATACGACAAGGTGAGGAACTAAACCATGGCCAAGTTGACCAGTGCCGTTCC
GGTGCTCACCGCGCGCGACGTCGCCGGAGCGGTCGAGTTCTGGACCGACCGGCTCGGGTTCT
Features (pLannotate 1.2.2; 37 found; start..end, strand, type, name):
    297..422     +  CDS            ble (fragment): BLE_KLEPN - Experimental evidence at protein level: Swiss-Prot protein existence level 1. Binding protein with a strong affinity to the bleomycin family of antibiotics. Binds to CL990; an antimitotic-antibiotic compound. From Klebsiella pneumoniae.
    417..538     +  polyA_signal   SV40 poly(A) signal: SV40 polyadenylation signal
    609..631     -  protein_bind   lac operator (fragment): The lac repressor binds to the lac operator to inhibit transcription in E. coli. This inhibition can be relieved by adding lactose or isopropyl-β-D-thiogalactopyranoside (IPTG). lac repressor encoded by lacI
    635..665     -  promoter       lac promoter: promoter for the E. coli lac operon
    680..701     -  protein_bind   CAP binding site: CAP binding activates transcription in the presence of cAMP. E. coli catabolite activator protein
    714..806     -  CDS            lacI (fragment): lac repressor; lacI; The lac repressor binds to the lac operator to inhibit transcription in E. coli. This inhibition can be relieved by adding lactose or isopropyl-β-D-thiogalactopyranoside (IPTG).
    989..1577    -  rep_origin     ori: high-copy-number ColE1/pMB1/pBR322/pUC origin of replication
   1748..2608    -  CDS            AmpR: β-lactamase; bla; confers resistance to ampicillin, carbenicillin, and related antibiotics
   2609..2713    -  promoter       AmpR promoter: bla
   2772..2824    -  misc_feature   bom (fragment): basis of mobility region from pBR322
   2979..3358    +  enhancer       CMV enhancer: human cytomegalovirus immediate early enhancer
   3359..3558    +  promoter       CMV promoter: human cytomegalovirus (CMV) immediate early promoter
   3576..3756    +  LTR            5' LTR (truncated): truncated 5' long terminal repeat (LTR) from HIV-1
   3803..3928    +  misc_feature   HIV-1 Ψ: packaging signal of human immunodeficiency virus type 1
   3912..4275    +  CDS            HIV-1 gag (fragment): gag protein from human immunodeficiency virus 1; gag
   4421..4654    +  misc_feature   RRE: The Rev response element (RRE) of HIV-1 allows for Rev-dependent mRNA export from the nucleus to the cytoplasm.
   5031..5131    +  CDS            Rev (fragment): human immunodeficiency virus 1 (HIV-1) Rev protein; rev; enhances nuclear export of unspliced and incompletely spliced viral mRNAs
   5181..5298    +  misc_feature   cPPT/CTS: central polypurine tract and central termination sequence of HIV-1
   5347..5365    +  CDS            small t antigen (fragment): SV40 (simian virus 40) small t antigen
   5391..5602    +  promoter       EF-1α core promoter: core promoter for human elongation factor EF-1α
   5683..6243    +  CDS            APOBEC3CA: AB3CA_FELCA - Experimental evidence at protein level: Swiss-Prot protein existence level 1. DNA deaminase (cytidine deaminase) which acts as an inhibitor of retrovirus replication and retrotransposon mobility via deaminase- dependent and -independent mechanisms (By similarity). Selectively targets single-stranded DNA and does not deaminate double-stranded DNA or single- or double-stranded RNA (By similarity). Does not reduce infectivity of foamy feline virus, feline immunodeficiency virus or feline leukemia virus (PubMed:18315870). From Felis catus (Cat) (Felis silvestris catus).
   6553..8154    +  CDS            dCas9(N): N-terminal portion of catalytically inactive Streptococcus pyogenes dCas9 carrying the D10A mutation (Zetsche et al., 2015)
   8155..10653   +  CDS            Cas9(C): C-terminal portion of Streptococcus pyogenes Cas9 (Zetsche et al., 2015)
  10963..11211   +  CDS            UGI: UNGI_BPPB2 - Experimental evidence at protein level: Swiss-Prot protein existence level 1. This protein binds specifically and reversibly to the host uracil-DNA glycosylase, preventing removal of uracil residues from PBS2 DNA by the host uracil-excision repair system. From Bacillus phage PBS2 (Bacteriophage PBS2).
  11389..11787   +  CDS            BSD: blasticidin S deaminase; Aspergillus terreus BSD; confers resistance to blasticidin
  11788..11809   +  misc_feature   MCS (fragment): pBluescript multiple cloning site
  11812..12400   +  misc_feature   WPRE: woodchuck hepatitis virus posttranscriptional regulatory element
  12337..12918   +  CDS            nef (fragment): NEF_HV1H2 - Experimental evidence at protein level: Swiss-Prot protein existence level 1. Extracellular Nef protein targets CD4(+) T-lymphocytes for apoptosis by interacting with CXCR4 surface receptors. From Human immunodeficiency virus type 1 group M subtype B (isolate HXB2) (HIV-1).
  12925..13105   +  LTR            5' LTR (truncated): truncated 5' long terminal repeat (LTR) from HIV-1
  13137..13361   +  polyA_signal   bGH poly(A) signal: bovine growth hormone polyadenylation signal
  13365..13386   +  promoter       SV40 promoter (fragment): SV40 enhancer and early promoter
  13407..13835   +  rep_origin     f1 ori (sequence partly withheld): f1 bacteriophage origin of replication; arrow indicates direction of (+) strand synthesis
  13862..13933   +  promoter       SV40 promoter (fragment): SV40 enhancer and early promoter
  13934..14005   +  promoter       SV40 promoter (fragment): SV40 enhancer and early promoter
  14009..14143   +  rep_origin     SV40 ori: SV40 origin of replication
  14205..14252   +  promoter       EM7 promoter: synthetic bacterial promoter&nbsp
  14271..287     +  CDS            BleoR (across the origin): antibiotic-binding protein; Sh ble from Streptoalloteichus hindustanus; confers resistance to bleomycin, phleomycin, and Zeocin™
