[The description below was written by a language model from this plasmid's Addgene catalogue record and pLannotate feature annotations shown in this document.]
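Description:
SpCas9-NG-SsAPOBEC3B is a lentiviral transfer plasmid on the pFUGW backbone (about 14.4 kb) for delivering a cytosine base editor to mammalian cells. It is propagated in E. coli through a high-copy ColE1/pUC-type origin with ampicillin resistance. The backbone also carries an f1 origin and an SV40 ori/EM7-driven bleomycin/Zeocin resistance cassette, although the catalogue lists only blasticidin as the mammalian selectable marker. The viral portion has a third-generation layout: a CMV enhancer/promoter drives genomic RNA from a truncated HIV-1 5' LTR, followed by the Ψ packaging signal with a gag fragment, the RRE for Rev-dependent nuclear export, and the cPPT/CTS. Downstream of the cargo are a WPRE to boost transcript expression, a truncated 3' LTR and a bGH polyadenylation signal.

The payload is a single human codon-optimized open reading frame driven by the EFS (EF-1α core) promoter. The feature table places an APOBEC3-family cytidine deaminase at the N-terminus, annotated by homology to a feline protein and corresponding to the SsAPOBEC3B named in the record. This is fused to S. pyogenes Cas9, whose N-terminal part is annotated as carrying D10A, as expected for a nickase; the NG designation indicates the variant that recognises relaxed NG PAMs. A uracil glycosylase inhibitor (UGI) follows Cas9, which helps retain the deaminated base and favours C-to-T outcomes. The record describes a C-terminal NLS and FLAG tag, then a P2A peptide that releases blasticidin S deaminase so transduced cells can be selected. No guide RNA cassette is annotated, so guides must be supplied separately. The associated publication used such constructs to measure and model editing efficiencies and outcomes across diverse base editors.
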