Addgene plasmid #198536: SpCas9-NG-SsAPOBEC3B
Purpose: Expresses human codon-optimized SpCas9-NG-SsAPOBEC3B and blasticidin resistance: EFS promoter-SpCas9-NG-SsAPOBEC3B-NLS-FLAG-P2A-BSD
Depositing lab: Hyongbum Kim. Depositing organization: Yonsei University Health System. Publication: Deep learning models to predict the editing efficiencies and outcomes of diverse base editors. Kim N, Choi S, Kim S, Song M, Seo JH, Min S, Park J, Cho SR, Kim HH. Nat Biotechnol. 2024 Mar;42(3):484-497. doi: 10.1038/s41587-023-01792-x PubMed 37188916.
Backbone
  Vector backbone: pFUGW
  Total vector size (bp): 14379
  Vector type: Mammalian Expression, Lentiviral, CRISPR
  Selectable markers: Blasticidin
Growth in bacteria
  Bacterial resistance: Ampicillin, 100 μg/mL
  Growth temperature: 37°C
  Growth strain: NEB Stable
  Copy number: Unknown
Gene/Insert
  Gene/Insert name: SpCas9-NG-SsAPOBEC3B
  Species: H. sapiens (human)
  Insert size (bp): 6171
  Promoter: EFS
  Tag / fusion protein: NLS (C terminal on insert); FLAG (C terminal on insert); BSD (C terminal on insert)
  Cloning method: Gibson Cloning
  Sequencing primers: 5′ 5' - ggtcttgaaaggagtgggaattgg - 3'; 3′ 5' - CAGGTCGCTTGTCGCCTCC - 3'
Terms and licenses: Academic/Nonprofit Terms; Industry Terms: Not Available to Industry
How to cite: SpCas9-NG-SsAPOBEC3B was a gift from Hyongbum Kim (Addgene plasmid # 198536 ; http://n2t.net/addgene:198536 ; RRID:Addgene_198536)
