>Addgene plasmid #198536 | SpCas9-NG-SsAPOBEC3B | depositor partial sequence | sequence record 384699 | SpCas9-NG-SsAPOBEC3B sequence 6171 bps
ATGGACCCACAGAGGCTGCGCCAGTGGCCCGGCCCTGGCCCAGCAAGCAGGGGCGGCTACGGCCAGCGGC
CAAGAATCAGGAACCCCGAGGAGTGGTTTCACGAGCTGTCTCCCCGGACCTTCAGCTTTCACTTCCGCAA
CCTGAGGTTCGCATCCGGCCGCAATCGGTCTTATATCTGCTGTCAGGTGGAGGGCAAGAACTGCTTCTTT
CAGGGCATCTTTCAGAATCAGGTGCCACCTGACCCACCATGCCACGCAGAGCTGTGCTTCCTGTCTTGGT
TCCAGAGCTGGGGCCTGTCCCCCGATGAGCACTACTATGTGACATGGTTTATCTCTTGGAGCCCTTGCTG
TGAGTGTGCCGCCAAGGTGGCCCAGTTCCTGGAGGAGAACCGCAACGTGAGCCTGTCTCTGAGCGCCGCA
AGGCTGTACTATTTCTGGAAGTCCGAGTCTAGAGAGGGACTGCGGAGACTGAGCGACCTGGGAGCACAAG
TGGGAATCATGTCCTTTCAGGATTTCCAGCACTGCTGGAACAATTTTGTGCACAACCTGGGCATGCCCTT
CCAGCCTTGGAAGAAGCTGCACAAGAATTACCAGAGGCTGGTGACCGAGCTGAAGCAGATCCTGCGCGAG
GAGCCTGCCACATATGGCTCTCCACAGGCCCAGGGCAAGGTGAGAATCGGAAGCACCGCAGCAGGACTGA
GGCACAGCCACTCCCACACACGCTCCGAGGCACACCTGAGGCCTAACCACAGCTCCAGACAGCACAGGAT
CCTGAATCCTCCACGGGAGGCCAGAGCCAGGACCTGCGTGCTGGTGGATGCCTCTTGGATCTGTTACAGA
AGCGGAGGATCTAGCGGCGGCTCTAGCGGATCTGAGACACCTGGCACAAGCGAGTCTGCCACACCTGAGA
GTAGCGGCGGATCTTCTGGTGGCTCTGACAAGAAGTACAGCATCGGCCTGGCCATCGGCACCAACTCTGT
GGGCTGGGCCGTGATCACCGACGAGTACAAGGTGCCCAGCAAGAAATTCAAGGTGCTGGGCAACACCGAC
CGGCACAGCATCAAGAAGAACCTGATCGGAGCCCTGCTGTTCGACAGCGGCGAAACAGCCGAGGCCACCC
GGCTGAAGAGAACCGCCAGAAGAAGATACACCAGACGGAAGAACCGGATCTGCTATCTGCAAGAGATCTT
CAGCAACGAGATGGCCAAGGTGGACGACAGCTTCTTCCACAGACTGGAAGAGTCCTTCCTGGTGGAAGAG
GATAAGAAGCACGAGCGGCACCCCATCTTCGGCAACATCGTGGACGAGGTGGCCTACCACGAGAAGTACC
CCACCATCTACCACCTGAGAAAGAAACTGGTGGACAGCACCGACAAGGCCGACCTGCGGCTGATCTATCT
GGCCCTGGCCCACATGATCAAGTTCCGGGGCCACTTCCTGATCGAGGGCGACCTGAACCCCGACAACAGC
GACGTGGACAAGCTGTTCATCCAGCTGGTGCAGACCTACAACCAGCTGTTCGAGGAAAACCCCATCAACG
CCAGCGGCGTGGACGCCAAGGCCATCCTGTCTGCCAGACTGAGCAAGAGCAGACGGCTGGAAAATCTGAT
CGCCCAGCTGCCCGGCGAGAAGAAGAATGGCCTGTTCGGAAACCTGATTGCCCTGAGCCTGGGCCTGACC
CCCAACTTCAAGAGCAACTTCGACCTGGCCGAGGATGCCAAACTGCAGCTGAGCAAGGACACCTACGACG
ACGACCTGGACAACCTGCTGGCCCAGATCGGCGACCAGTACGCCGACCTGTTTCTGGCCGCCAAGAACCT
GTCCGACGCCATCCTGCTGAGCGACATCCTGAGAGTGAACACCGAGATCACCAAGGCCCCCCTGAGCGCC
TCTATGATCAAGAGATACGACGAGCACCACCAGGACCTGACCCTGCTGAAAGCTCTCGTGCGGCAGCAGC
TGCCTGAGAAGTACAAAGAGATTTTCTTCGACCAGAGCAAGAACGGCTACGCCGGCTACATTGACGGCGG
AGCCAGCCAGGAAGAGTTCTACAAGTTCATCAAGCCCATCCTGGAAAAGATGGACGGCACCGAGGAACTG
CTCGTGAAGCTGAACAGAGAGGACCTGCTGCGGAAGCAGCGGACCTTCGACAACGGCAGCATCCCCCACC
AGATCCACCTGGGAGAGCTGCACGCCATTCTGCGGCGGCAGGAAGATTTTTACCCATTCCTGAAGGACAA
CCGGGAAAAGATCGAGAAGATCCTGACCTTCCGCATCCCCTACTACGTGGGCCCTCTGGCCAGGGGAAAC
AGCAGATTCGCCTGGATGACCAGAAAGAGCGAGGAAACCATCACCCCCTGGAACTTCGAGGAAGTGGTGG
ACAAGGGCGCTTCCGCCCAGAGCTTCATCGAGCGGATGACCAACTTCGATAAGAACCTGCCCAACGAGAA
GGTGCTGCCCAAGCACAGCCTGCTGTACGAGTACTTCACCGTGTATAACGAGCTGACCAAAGTGAAATAC
GTGACCGAGGGAATGAGAAAGCCCGCCTTCCTGAGCGGCGAGCAGAAAAAGGCCATCGTGGACCTGCTGT
TCAAGACCAACCGGAAAGTGACCGTGAAGCAGCTGAAAGAGGACTACTTCAAGAAAATCGAGTGCTTCGA
CTCCGTGGAAATCTCCGGCGTGGAAGATCGGTTCAACGCCTCCCTGGGCACATACCACGATCTGCTGAAA
ATTATCAAGGACAAGGACTTCCTGGACAATGAGGAAAACGAGGACATTCTGGAAGATATCGTGCTGACCC
TGACACTGTTTGAGGACAGAGAGATGATCGAGGAACGGCTGAAAACCTATGCCCACCTGTTCGACGACAA
AGTGATGAAGCAGCTGAAGCGGCGGAGATACACCGGCTGGGGCAGGCTGAGCCGGAAGCTGATCAACGGC
ATCCGGGACAAGCAGTCCGGCAAGACAATCCTGGATTTCCTGAAGTCCGACGGCTTCGCCAACAGAAACT
TCATGCAGCTGATCCACGACGACAGCCTGACCTTTAAAGAGGACATCCAGAAAGCCCAGGTGTCCGGCCA
GGGCGATAGCCTGCACGAGCACATTGCCAATCTGGCCGGCAGCCCCGCCATTAAGAAGGGCATCCTGCAG
ACAGTGAAGGTGGTGGACGAGCTCGTGAAAGTGATGGGCCGGCACAAGCCCGAGAACATCGTGATCGAAA
TGGCCAGAGAGAACCAGACCACCCAGAAGGGACAGAAGAACAGCCGCGAGAGAATGAAGCGGATCGAAGA
GGGCATCAAAGAGCTGGGCAGCCAGATCCTGAAAGAACACCCCGTGGAAAACACCCAGCTGCAGAACGAG
AAGCTGTACCTGTACTACCTGCAGAATGGGCGGGATATGTACGTGGACCAGGAACTGGACATCAACCGGC
TGTCCGACTACGATGTGGACCATATCGTGCCTCAGAGCTTTCTGAAGGACGACTCCATCGACAACAAGGT
GCTGACCAGAAGCGACAAGAACCGGGGCAAGAGCGACAACGTGCCCTCCGAAGAGGTCGTGAAGAAGATG
AAGAACTACTGGCGGCAGCTGCTGAACGCCAAGCTGATTACCCAGAGAAAGTTCGACAATCTGACCAAGG
CCGAGAGAGGCGGCCTGAGCGAACTGGATAAGGCCGGCTTCATCAAGAGACAGCTGGTGGAAACCCGGCA
GATCACAAAGCACGTGGCACAGATCCTGGACTCCCGGATGAACACTAAGTACGACGAGAATGACAAGCTG
ATCCGGGAAGTGAAAGTGATCACCCTGAAGTCCAAGCTGGTGTCCGATTTCCGGAAGGATTTCCAGTTTT
ACAAAGTGCGCGAGATCAACAACTACCACCACGCCCACGACGCCTACCTGAACGCCGTCGTGGGAACCGC
CCTGATCAAAAAGTACCCTAAGCTGGAAAGCGAGTTCGTGTACGGCGACTACAAGGTGTACGACGTGCGG
AAGATGATCGCCAAGAGCGAGCAGGAAATCGGCAAGGCTACCGCCAAGTACTTCTTCTACAGCAACATCA
TGAACTTTTTCAAGACCGAGATTACCCTGGCCAACGGCGAGATCCGGAAGCGGCCTCTGATCGAGACAAA
CGGCGAAACCGGGGAGATCGTGTGGGATAAGGGCCGGGATTTTGCCACCGTGCGGAAAGTGCTGAGCATG
CCCCAAGTGAATATCGTGAAAAAGACCGAGGTGCAGACAGGCGGCTTCAGCAAAGAGTCTATCCGGCCCA
AGAGGAACAGCGATAAGCTGATCGCCAGAAAGAAGGACTGGGACCCTAAGAAGTACGGCGGCTTCGTGAG
CCCCACCGTGGCCTATTCTGTGCTGGTGGTGGCCAAAGTGGAAAAGGGCAAGTCCAAGAAACTGAAGAGT
GTGAAAGAGCTACTGGGGATCACCATCATGGAAAGAAGCAGCTTCGAGAAGAATCCCATCGACTTTCTGG
AAGCCAAGGGCTACAAAGAAGTGAAAAAGGACCTGATCATCAAGCTGCCTAAGTACTCCCTGTTCGAGCT
GGAAAACGGCCGGAAGAGAATGCTGGCCTCTGCCCGGTTCCTGCAGAAGGGAAACGAACTGGCCCTGCCC
TCCAAATATGTGAACTTCCTGTACCTGGCCAGCCACTATGAGAAGCTGAAGGGCTCCCCCGAGGATAATG
AGCAGAAACAGCTGTTTGTGGAACAGCACAAGCACTACCTGGACGAGATCATCGAGCAGATCAGCGAGTT
CTCCAAGAGAGTGATCCTGGCCGACGCTAATCTGGACAAAGTGCTGTCCGCCTACAACAAGCACCGGGAT
AAGCCCATCAGAGAGCAGGCCGAGAATATCATCCACCTGTTTACCCTGACCAATCTGGGAGCCCCTCGGG
CCTTCAAGTACTTTGACACCACCATCGACCGGAAGGTGTACCGGAGCACCAAAGAGGTGCTGGACGCCAC
CCTGATCCACCAGAGCATCACCGGCCTGTACGAGACACGGATCGACCTGTCTCAGCTGGGAGGCGACTCT
GGTGGAAGCGGAGGATCTGGCGGCAGCACCAATCTGAGCGACATCATCGAGAAAGAGACAGGCAAGCAGC
TGGTCATCCAAGAGTCCATCCTGATGCTGCCTGAAGAGGTGGAAGAAGTGATCGGCAACAAGCCCGAGTC
CGACATCCTGGTGCACACCGCCTACGATGAGAGCACCGACGAGAACGTGATGCTGCTGACCTCTGACGCC
CCTGAGTACAAGCCTTGGGCTCTCGTGATCCAGGACAGCAACGGCGAGAACAAGATCAAGATGCTGAGCG
GCGGCTCTGGTGGCTCTGGCGGATCTACAAACCTGTCCGATATTATTGAGAAAGAAACCGGGAAACAGCT
CGTGATTCAAGAGTCTATTCTCATGCTCCCGGAAGAAGTCGAGGAAGTCATTGGAAACAAGCCTGAGAGC
GATATTCTGGTCCATACAGCCTACGACGAGTCTACCGATGAGAATGTCATGCTCCTCACCAGCGACGCTC
CCGAGTATAAGCCATGGGCACTTGTCATTCAGGACTCCAATGGGGAAAACAAAATCAAAATGCTCCCAAA
GAAAAAACGCAAGGTGGAGGGAGCTGATAAGCGCACCGCCGATGGTTCCGAGTTCGAAAGCCCCAAGAAG
AAGAGGAAAGTCGATTACAAAGACGATGACGATAAGGGATCCGGCGCAACAAACTTCTCTCTGCTGAAAC
AAGCCGGAGATGTCGAAGAGAATCCTGGACCGATGGCCAAGCCTTTGTCTCAAGAAGAATCCACCCTCAT
TGAAAGAGCAACGGCTACAATCAACAGCATCCCCATCTCTGAAGACTACAGCGTCGCCAGCGCAGCTCTC
TCTAGCGACGGCCGCATCTTCACTGGTGTCAATGTATATCATTTTACTGGGGGACCTTGTGCAGAACTCG
TGGTGCTGGGCACTGCTGCTGCTGCGGCAGCTGGCAACCTGACTTGTATCGTCGCGATCGGAAATGAGAA
CAGGGGCATCTTGAGCCCCTGCGGACGGTGCCGACAGGTGCTTCTCGATCTGCATCCTGGGATCAAAGCC
ATAGTGAAGGACAGTGATGGACAGCCGACGGCAGTTGGGATTCGTGAATTGCTGCCCTCTGGTTATGTGT
GGGAGGGCTAA
